Addgene plasmid #31868: pLSSmKate1-C1
Depositing lab: Vladislav Verkhusha. Depositing organization: Albert Einstein College of Medicine. Publication: Monomeric red fluorescent proteins with a large Stokes shift. Piatkevich KD, Hulit J, Subach OM, Wu B, Abdulla A, Segall JE, Verkhusha VV. Proc Natl Acad Sci U S A. 2010 Mar 23;107(12):5369-74. Epub 2010 Mar 8. 10.1073/pnas.0914365107 PubMed 20212155.
Backbone
  Vector backbone: C1
  Backbone manufacturer: Clontech
  Backbone size w/o insert (bp): 3983
  Modifications to backbone: none
  Vector type: Mammalian Expression
  Selectable markers: Neomycin (select with G418)
Growth in bacteria
  Bacterial resistance: Kanamycin, 50 μg/mL
  Growth temperature: 37°C
  Growth strain: DH5alpha
  Copy number: High Copy
Gene/Insert
  Gene/Insert name: LSS-mKate1
  Insert size (bp): 736
  Mutation: K69Y/P131T/S148G/M167E/T183S/M196V compared to mKate but numbering is relative to EGFP.
  Promoter: CMV
  Cloning method: Restriction Enzyme; 5′ cloning site NheI (not destroyed); 3′ cloning site BglII (not destroyed)
  Sequencing primers: 5′ CMV-F; 3′ SV40pA-R
Terms and licenses: Academic/Nonprofit Terms; Industry Terms: Not Available to Industry
How to cite: pLSSmKate1-C1 was a gift from Vladislav Verkhusha (Addgene plasmid # 31868 ; http://n2t.net/addgene:31868 ; RRID:Addgene_31868)
