[The description below was written by a language model from this plasmid's Addgene catalogue record and pLannotate feature annotations shown in this document.]
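Description:
pLSSmKate1-C1 is a mammalian expression plasmid built on the Clontech C1 backbone, in which the fluorescent protein coding sequence has been replaced, between retained NheI and BglII sites, by LSS-mKate1. This is a monomeric red fluorescent protein with a large Stokes shift, derived from mKate by the substitutions K69Y, P131T, S148G, M167E, T183S and M196V (numbered relative to EGFP). The automated annotation labels this open reading frame as a TagRFP fragment. That fits the lineage, since mKate belongs to the same Entacmaea quadricolor-derived family, but the catalogue entry identifies the insert as LSS-mKate1.

Expression is driven by the human cytomegalovirus immediate early enhancer and promoter and terminated by the SV40 polyadenylation signal. A multiple cloning site lies directly downstream of the fluorescent protein coding sequence. In the "C1" layout, a gene of interest cloned there in frame is expressed with LSS-mKate1 fused to its N-terminus, while the unmodified plasmid expresses the fluorescent protein alone.

A single Tn5 aminoglycoside phosphotransferase (NeoR/KanR) cassette serves both hosts. A bacterial bla-type promoter provides kanamycin resistance in E. coli, and the SV40 enhancer/early promoter with an HSV TK poly(A) signal allows G418 selection of stably transfected mammalian cells. The plasmid replicates at high copy from a pUC-type ColE1 origin and also carries an f1 origin for single-stranded DNA production. The short large T antigen, ble and bGH poly(A) fragments in the table are probably residual backbone sequence or incidental matches rather than functional elements.

The plasmid is suited to labelling cells or tagging proteins with a large-Stokes-shift red fluorophore, which can help in multicolour imaging alongside conventional fluorescent proteins.
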