Features (pLannotate 1.2.2; 14 found; start..end, strand, type, name):
     61..364     +  enhancer       CMV enhancer: human cytomegalovirus immediate early enhancer
    365..568     +  promoter       CMV promoter: human cytomegalovirus (CMV) immediate early promoter
    607..1318    +  CDS            TagRFP (fragment): monomeric derivative of red fluorescent protein from Entacmaea quadricolor (Merzlyak et al., 2007) mammalian codon-optimized
   1318..1383    +  misc_feature   MCS: multiple cloning site
   1400..1484    +  CDS            large T antigen (fragment): large T antigen from SV40 (simian virus 40)
   1507..1628    +  polyA_signal   SV40 poly(A) signal: SV40 polyadenylation signal
   1662..2090    -  rep_origin     f1 ori (sequence partly withheld): f1 bacteriophage origin of replication; arrow indicates direction of (+) strand synthesis
   2117..2221    +  promoter       AmpR promoter: bla
   2223..2580    +  promoter       SV40 promoter: SV40 enhancer and early promoter
   2615..3409    +  CDS            NeoR/KanR: aminoglycoside phosphotransferase from Tn5; aph(3')-II (or nptII); confers resistance to neomycin, kanamycin, and G418 (Geneticin®)
   3430..3582    +  CDS            ble (fragment): BLE_KLEPN - Experimental evidence at protein level: Swiss-Prot protein existence level 1. Binding protein with a strong affinity to the bleomycin family of antibiotics. Binds to CL990; an antimitotic-antibiotic compound. From Klebsiella pneumoniae.
   3641..3688    +  polyA_signal   HSV TK poly(A) signal: herpes simplex virus thymidine kinase polyadenylation signal (Cole and Stacy, 1985)
   3779..3795    -  polyA_signal   bGH poly(A) signal (fragment): bovine growth hormone polyadenylation signal
   4017..4605    +  rep_origin     ori: high-copy-number ColE1/pMB1/pBR322/pUC origin of replication
>Addgene plasmid #31868 | pLSSmKate1-C1 | depositor full sequence | sequence record 35980 | pLSSmKate1-C1 sequence 4719 bps
TAGTTATTAATAGTAATCAATTACGGGGTCATTAGTTCATAGCCCATATATGGAGTTCCGCGTTACATAA
CTTACGGTAAATGGCCCGCCTGGCTGACCGCCCAACGACCCCCGCCCATTGACGTCAATAATGACGTATG
TTCCCATAGTAACGCCAATAGGGACTTTCCATTGACGTCAATGGGTGGAGTATTTACGGTAAACTGCCCA
CTTGGCAGTACATCAAGTGTATCATATGCCAAGTACGCCCCCTATTGACGTCAATGACGGTAAATGGCCC
GCCTGGCATTATGCCCAGTACATGACCTTATGGGACTTTCCTACTTGGCAGTACATCTACGTATTAGTCA
TCGCTATTACCATGGTGATGCGGTTTTGGCAGTACATCAATGGGCGTGGATAGCGGTTTGACTCACGGGG
ATTTCCAAGTCTCCACCCCATTGACGTCAATGGGAGTTTGTTTTGGCACCAAAATCAACGGGACTTTCCA
AAATGTCGTAACAACTCCGCCCCATTGACGCAAATGGGCGGTAGGCGTGTACGGTGGGAGGTCTATATAA
GCAGAGCTGGTTTAGTGAACCGTCAGATCCGCTAGCGGTGGCCACCATGGTGTCTAAGGGCGAAGAGCTG
ATTAAGGAGAACATGCACATGAAGCTGTACATGGAAGGCACCGTGAACAACCACCACTTCAAGTGCACAT
CCGAGGGCGAAGGCAAGCCCTACGAGGGCACCCAGACCATGAGAATCAAGGTGGTCGAGGGCGGCCCTCT
ACCCTTCGCCTTCGACATCTTGGCTACCAGCTTCATGTACGGCAGCTACACCTTCATCAACCACACCCAG
GGCATCCCCGACTTCTTTAAGCAGTCCTTCCCTGAGGGCTTCACATGGGAGAGAGTCACCACATACGAAG
ACGGGGGCGTGCTGACCGCTACCCAGGACACCAGCCTCCAGGACGGTTGCCTCATCTACAACGTCAAGAT
CAGAGGGGTGAACTTCACATCCAACGGCCCTGTGATGCAGAAGAAAACACTCGGCTGGGAGGCCGGGACC
GAGATGCTGTACCCCGCTGACGGCGGCCTGGAAGGCAGAAGCGACGAGGCCCTGAAGCTCGTGGGCGGGG
GCCACCTGATCTGCAACTTGAAGAGCACATACAGATCCAAGAAACCCGCTAAGAATCTCAAGGTGCCCGG
CGTCTACTATGTGGACCGAAGACTGGAAAGAATCAAGGAGGCCGACAAAGAGACCTACGTCGAGCAGCAC
GAGGTGGCTGTGGCCAGATACTGCGACCTCCCTAGCAAACTGGGGCACAAGCTTAATTCCGGACTCAGAT
CTCGAGCTCAAGCTTCGAATTCTGCAGTCGACGGTACCGCGGGCCCGGGATCCACCGGATCTAGATAACT
GATCATAATCAGCCATACCACATTTGTAGAGGTTTTACTTGCTTTAAAAAACCTCCCACACCTCCCCCTG
AACCTGAAACATAAAATGAATGCAATTGTTGTTGTTAACTTGTTTATTGCAGCTTATAATGGTTACAAAT
AAAGCAATAGCATCACAAATTTCACAAATAAAGCATTTTTTTCACTGCATTCTAGTTGTGGTTTGTCCAA
ACTCATCAATGTATCTTAACGCGTAAATTGTAAGCGTTAATATTTTGTTAAAATTCGCGTTAAATTTTTG
TTAAATCAGCTCATTTTTTAACCAATAGGCCGAAATCGGCAAAATCCCTTATAAATCAAAAGAATAGACC
GAGATAGGGT
[37 nt withheld, positions 1761-1797]
AAAGAACGTGGACTCCAACGTCAAAGG
[49 nt withheld, positions 1825-1873]
T
[91 nt withheld, positions 1875-1965]
G
[124 nt withheld, positions 1967-2090]
CAGGTGGCACTTTTCGGGGAAATGTGCGCGGAACCCCTATTTGTTTATTTTTCTAAATACATTCAAATAT
GTATCCGCTCATGAGACAATAACCCTGATAAATGCTTCAATAATATTGAAAAAGGAAGAGTCCTGAGGCG
GAAAGAACCAGCTGTGGAATGTGTGTCAGTTAGGGTGTGGAAAGTCCCCAGGCTCCCCAGCAGGCAGAAG
TATGCAAAGCATGCATCTCAATTAGTCAGCAACCAGGTGTGGAAAGTCCCCAGGCTCCCCAGCAGGCAGA
AGTATGCAAAGCATGCATCTCAATTAGTCAGCAACCATAGTCCCGCCCCTAACTCCGCCCATCCCGCCCC
TAACTCCGCCCAGTTCCGCCCATTCTCCGCCCCATGGCTGACTAATTTTTTTTATTTATGCAGAGGCCGA
GGCCGCCTCGGCCTCTGAGCTATTCCAGAAGTAGTGAGGAGGCTTTTTTGGAGGCCTAGGCTTTTGCAAA
GATCGATCAAGAGACAGGATGAGGATCGTTTCGCATGATTGAACAAGATGGATTGCACGCAGGTTCTCCG
GCCGCTTGGGTGGAGAGGCTATTCGGCTATGACTGGGCACAACAGACAATCGGCTGCTCTGATGCCGCCG
TGTTCCGGCTGTCAGCGCAGGGGCGCCCGGTTCTTTTTGTCAAGACCGACCTGTCCGGTGCCCTGAATGA
ACTGCAAGACGAGGCAGCGCGGCTATCGTGGCTGGCCACGACGGGCGTTCCTTGCGCAGCTGTGCTCGAC
GTTGTCACTGAAGCGGGAAGGGACTGGCTGCTATTGGGCGAAGTGCCGGGGCAGGATCTCCTGTCATCTC
ACCTTGCTCCTGCCGAGAAAGTATCCATCATGGCTGATGCAATGCGGCGGCTGCATACGCTTGATCCGGC
TACCTGCCCATTCGACCACCAAGCGAAACATCGCATCGAGCGAGCACGTACTCGGATGGAAGCCGGTCTT
GTCGATCAGGATGATCTGGACGAAGAGCATCAGGGGCTCGCGCCAGCCGAACTGTTCGCCAGGCTCAAGG
CGAGCATGCCCGACGGCGAGGATCTCGTCGTGACCCATGGCGATGCCTGCTTGCCGAATATCATGGTGGA
AAATGGCCGCTTTTCTGGATTCATCGACTGTGGCCGGCTGGGTGTGGCGGACCGCTATCAGGACATAGCG
TTGGCTACCCGTGATATTGCTGAAGAGCTTGGCGGCGAATGGGCTGACCGCTTCCTCGTGCTTTACGGTA
TCGCCGCTCCCGATTCGCAGCGCATCGCCTTCTATCGCCTTCTTGACGAGTTCTTCTGAGCGGGACTCTG
GGGTTCGAAATGACCGACCAAGCGACGCCCAACCTGCCATCACGAGATTTCGATTCCACCGCCGCCTTCT
ATGAAAGGTTGGGCTTCGGAATCGTTTTCCGGGACGCCGGCTGGATGATCCTCCAGCGCGGGGATCTCAT
GCTGGAGTTCTTCGCCCACCCTAGGGGGAGGCTAACTGAAACACGGAAGGAGACAATACCGGAAGGAACC
CGCGCTATGACGGCAATAAAAAGACAGAATAAAACGCACGGTGTTGGGTCGTTTGTTCATAAACGCGGGG
TTCGGTCCCAGGGCTGGCACTCTGTCGATACCCCACCGAGACCCCATTGGGGCCAATACGCCCGCGTTTC
TTCCTTTTCCCCACCCCACCCCCCAAGTTCGGGTGAAGGCCCAGGGCTCGCAGCCAACGTCGGGGCGGCA
GGCCCTGCCATAGCCTCAGGTTACTCATATATACTTTAGATTGATTTAAAACTTCATTTTTAATTTAAAA
GGATCTAGGTGAAGATCCTTTTTGATAATCTCATGACCAAAATCCCTTAACGTGAGTTTTCGTTCCACTG
AGCGTCAGACCCCGTAGAAAAGATCAAAGGATCTTCTTGAGATCCTTTTTTTCTGCGCGTAATCTGCTGC
TTGCAAACAAAAAAACCACCGCTACCAGCGGTGGTTTGTTTGCCGGATCAAGAGCTACCAACTCTTTTTC
CGAAGGTAACTGGCTTCAGCAGAGCGCAGATACCAAATACTGTCCTTCTAGTGTAGCCGTAGTTAGGCCA
CCACTTCAAGAACTCTGTAGCACCGCCTACATACCTCGCTCTGCTAATCCTGTTACCAGTGGCTGCTGCC
AGTGGCGATAAGTCGTGTCTTACCGGGTTGGACTCAAGACGATAGTTACCGGATAAGGCGCAGCGGTCGG
GCTGAACGGGGGGTTCGTGCACACAGCCCAGCTTGGAGCGAACGACCTACACCGAACTGAGATACCTACA
GCGTGAGCTATGAGAAAGCGCCACGCTTCCCGAAGGGAGAAAGGCGGACAGGTATCCGGTAAGCGGCAGG
GTCGGAACAGGAGAGCGCACGAGGGAGCTTCCAGGGGGAAACGCCTGGTATCTTTATAGTCCTGTCGGGT
TTCGCCACCTCTGACTTGAGCGTCGATTTTTGTGATGCTCGTCAGGGGGGCGGAGCCTATGGAAAAACGC
CAGCAACGCGGCCTTTTTACGGTTCCTGGCCTTTTGCTGGCCTTTTGCTCACATGTTCTTTCCTGCGTTA
TCCCCTGATTCTGTGGATAACCGTATTACCGCCATGCAT
