>Addgene plasmid #31868 | pLSSmKate1-C1 | addgene partial sequence | sequence record 37302 | CMV-F
CCGTCAGATCCGCTAGCGGTGGCCACCATGGTGTCTAAGGGCGAAGAGCTGATTAAGGAGAACATGCACA
TGAAGCTGTACATGGAAGGCACCGTGAACAACCACCACTTCAAGTGCACATCCGAGGGCGAAGGCAAGCC
CTACGAGGGCACCCAGACCATGAGAATCAAGGTGGTCGAGGGCGGCCCTCTACCCTTCGCCTTCGACATC
TTGGCTACCAGCTTCATGTACGGCAGCTACACCTTCATCAACCACACCCAGGGCATCCCCGACTTCTTTA
AGCAGTCCTTCCCTGAGGGCTTCACATGGGAGAGAGTCACCACATACGAAGACGGGGGCGTGCTGACCGC
TACCCAGGACACCAGCCTCCAGGACGGTTGCCTCATCTACAACGTCAAGATCAGAGGGGTGAACTTCACA
TCCAACGGCCCTGTGATGCAGAAGAAAACACTCGGCTGGGAGGCCGGGACCGAGATGCTGTACCCCGCTG
ACGGCGGCCTGGAAGGCAGAAGCGACGAGGCCCTGAAGCTCGTGGGCGGGGGCCACCTGATCTGCAACTT
GAAGAGCACATACAGATCCAAGAAACCCGCTAAGAATCTCAAGGTGCCCGGCGTCTACTATGTGGACCGA
AGACTGGAAAGAATCAAGGAGGCCGACAAAGAGACCTACGTCGAGCAGCACGAGGTGGCTGTGGCCAGAT
ACTGCGACCTCCCTAGCAAACTGGGGCACAAGCTTAATTCCGGACTCAGATCTCGAGCTCAAGCTTCGAA
TTCTGCAGTCGACGGTACCGCGGGCCCGGGATCCACCGGATCTAGATAACTGATCATAATCAGCCATACC
ACATTTGTAGAGGTTTTACTTGCTTT
